Addgene plasmid #104415: p-dCas9-SET7-H297G-Hygro
Purpose: transient expression of dCas9-dSET7 fusion protein
Depositing lab: Stephan Beck. Depositing organization: University College London.
Backbone
  Vector backbone: pMLM3705
  Backbone manufacturer: Keith Joung (Addgene plasmid # 47754)
  Backbone size w/o insert (bp): 9075
  Vector type: Mammalian Expression, CRISPR
  Selectable markers: Hygromycin
Growth in bacteria
  Bacterial resistance: Ampicillin, 100 μg/mL
  Growth temperature: 37°C
  Growth strain: DH5alpha
  Copy number: High Copy
Gene/Insert
  Gene/Insert name: dSET7
  Species: H. sapiens (human)
  Mutation: H297G
  Promoter: CMV promoter
  Cloning method: Gibson Cloning
Terms and licenses: Academic/Nonprofit Terms; Industry Terms: Not Available to Industry
Depositor comments: Backbone modification: added Hygromycin resistance cassette (PGK promoter and Hygromycin resistance gene from Addgene Plasmid 41721 (MSCVhygro- F-G9a), SV40 early polyadenylation signal from the pCDNA3.1 backbone of Addgene Plasmid 13820 (HDAC1 Flag). SET7/9 (a.a. 52 - 366) was from Addgene plasmid 24082 (pET28 Set9 wt), H297G mutation was added by PCR
How to cite: p-dCas9-SET7-H297G-Hygro was a gift from Stephan Beck (Addgene plasmid # 104415 ; http://n2t.net/addgene:104415 ; RRID:Addgene_104415)
