[The description below was written by a language model from this plasmid's Addgene catalogue record and pLannotate feature annotations shown in this document.]
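Description:
p-dCas9-SET7-H297G-Hygro is a mammalian expression and CRISPR plasmid of about 10 kb, built on the pMLM3705 dCas9 backbone and intended for transient expression of a dCas9–SET7 fusion in which the methyltransferase domain carries an H297G substitution. The "dSET7" label indicates that this is the catalytically inactivated version. It is propagated in E. coli through a high-copy ColE1/pUC-type origin with ampicillin selection (AmpR, β-lactamase). Remnants of lac regulatory elements and cloning-site sequence from the parent vector are also annotated.

The main expression unit is driven by the CMV immediate early enhancer and promoter, with a T7 promoter just upstream of the coding region. It encodes Streptococcus pyogenes Cas9, followed by a 3xFLAG epitope for detection and then a fragment of human SETD7 (SET7/9, residues 52–366 according to the depositor), and ends at a bGH polyadenylation signal. The automated annotation labels the Cas9 reading frame as the "VQR" PAM variant. This is probably just the closest database match, since the catalogue record describes the protein only as dCas9. SETD7 normally monomethylates histone H3 at lysine 4, a mark associated with transcriptional activation.

The depositor added a divergently oriented cassette to the backbone, consisting of the mouse PGK promoter, a hygromycin resistance gene and an SV40 polyadenylation signal, which allows hygromycin selection or enrichment of transfected mammalian cells. No guide RNA cassette is annotated, so targeting guides would have to be supplied separately. The mutant fusion most plausibly serves as a control in targeted epigenome editing experiments, although the record does not state this. The two sequence records are the same length and show the same features, differing only in their numbering start point.
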