Features (pLannotate 1.2.2; 19 found; start..end, strand, type, name):
     86..207     -  polyA_signal   SV40 poly(A) signal: SV40 polyadenylation signal
    238..1263    -  CDS            HygR: aminoglycoside phosphotransferase from E. coli; aph(4)-Ia; confers resistance to hygromycin
   1281..1780    -  promoter       PGK promoter: mouse phosphoglycerate kinase 1 promoter
   1785..2164    +  enhancer       CMV enhancer: human cytomegalovirus immediate early enhancer
   2165..2368    +  promoter       CMV promoter: human cytomegalovirus (CMV) immediate early promoter
   2410..2428    +  promoter       T7 promoter: promoter for bacteriophage T7 RNA polymerase
   2442..6545    +  CDS            Cas9 VQR: Streptococcus pyogenes Cas9 endonuclease with the D1135V/R1335Q/T1337R mutations has an altered recognition specificity for the protospacer adjacent motif (PAM) (Kleinstiver et al., 2015)
   6579..6644    +  CDS            3xFLAG: three tandem FLAG® epitope tags, followed by an enterokinase cleavage site
   6672..7610    +  CDS            SETD7 (fragment) (sequence partly withheld): SETD7_HUMAN - Also known as KIAA1717, KMT7, SET7, SET9. Experimental evidence at protein level: Swiss-Prot protein existence level 1. Histone methyltransferase that specifically monomethylates 'Lys-4' of histone H3. H3 'Lys-4' methylation represents a specific tag for epigenetic transcriptional activation. Plays a central role in the transcriptional activation of genes such as collagenase or insulin. Recruited by IPF1/PDX-1 to the insulin promoter, leading to activate transcription. Has also methyltransferase activity toward non-histone proteins such as p53/TP53, TAF10, and possibly TAF7 by re
   7635..7859    +  polyA_signal   bGH poly(A) signal: bovine growth hormone polyadenylation signal
   7863..7884    +  promoter       SV40 promoter (fragment): SV40 enhancer and early promoter
   7889..7905    +  misc_feature   MCS (fragment): pBluescript multiple cloning site
   7954..7970    -  protein_bind   lac operator: The lac repressor binds to the lac operator to inhibit transcription in E. coli. This inhibition can be relieved by adding lactose or isopropyl-β-D-thiogalactopyranoside (IPTG). lac repressor encoded by lacI
   7978..8008    -  promoter       lac promoter: promoter for the E. coli lac operon
   8023..8044    -  protein_bind   CAP binding site: CAP binding activates transcription in the presence of cAMP. E. coli catabolite activator protein
   8057..8149    -  CDS            lacI (fragment): lac repressor; lacI; The lac repressor binds to the lac operator to inhibit transcription in E. coli. This inhibition can be relieved by adding lactose or isopropyl-β-D-thiogalactopyranoside (IPTG).
   8332..8920    -  rep_origin     ori: high-copy-number ColE1/pMB1/pBR322/pUC origin of replication
   9091..9951    -  CDS            AmpR: β-lactamase; bla; confers resistance to ampicillin, carbenicillin, and related antibiotics
   9952..35      -  promoter       AmpR promoter (across the origin): bla
>Addgene plasmid #104415 | p-dCas9-SET7-H297G-Hygro | depositor full sequence | sequence record 197892 | Full Sequence
TGTATTTAGAAAAATAAACAAATAGGGGTTCCGCGCACATTTCCCCGAAAAGTGCCACCTGACGTCGACG
GGTATACAGACATGATAAGATACATTGATGAGTTTGGACAAACCACAACTAGAATGCAGTGAAAAAAATG
CTTTATTTGTGAAATTTGTGATGCTATTGCTTTATTTGTAACCATTATAAGCTGCAATAAACAAGTTGGG
GTGGGCGAAGAACTCTCGGCATCTACTCTATTCCTTTGCCCTCGGACGAGTGCTGGGGCGTCGGTTTCCA
CTATCGGCGAGTACTTCTACACAGCCATCGGTCCAGACGGCCGCGCTTCTGCGGGCGATTTGTGTACGCC
CGACAGTCCCGGCTCCGGATCGGACGATTGCGTCGCATCGACCCTGCGCCCAAGCTGCATCATCGAAATT
GCCGTCAACCAAGCTCTGATAGAGTTGGTCAAGACCAATGCGGAGCATATACGCCCGGAGCCGCGGCGAT
CCTGCAAGCTCCGGATGCCTCCGCTCGAAGTAGCGCGTCTGCTGCTCCATACAAGCCAACCACGGCCTCC
AGAAGAAGATGTTGGCGACCTCGTATTGGGAATCCCCGAACATCGCCTCGCTCCAGTCAATGACCGCTGT
TATGCGGCCATTGTCCGTCAGGACATTGTTGGAGCCGAAATCCGCGTGCACGAGGTGCCGGACTTCGGGG
CAGTCCTCGGCCCAAAGCATCAGCTCATCGAGAGCCTGCGCGACGGACGCACTGACGGTGTCGTCCATCA
CAGTTTGCCAGTGATACACATGGGGATCAGCAATCGCGCATATGAAATCACGCCATGTAGTGTATTGACC
GATTCCTTGCGGTCCGAATGGGCCGAACCCGCTCGTCTGGCTAAGATCGGCCGCAGCGATCGCATCCATG
GCCTCCGCGACCGGCTGCAGAACAGCGGGCAGTTCGGTTTCAGGCAGGTCTTGCAACGTGACACCCTGTG
CACGGCGGGAGATGCAATAGGTCAGGCTCTCGCTGAATTCCCCAATGTCAAGCACTTCCGGAATCGGGAG
CGCGGCCGATGCAAAGTGCCGATAAACATAACGATCTTTGTAGAAACCATCGGCGCAGCTATTTACCCGC
AGGACATATCCACGCCCTCCTACATCGAAGCTGAAAGCACGAGATTCTTCGCCCTCCGAGAGCTGCATCA
GGTCGGAGACGCTGTCGAACTTTTCGATCAGAAACTTCTCGACAGACGTCGCGGTGAGTTCAGGCTTTTT
CATGGTGGCGGGATGCAGGTCGAAAGGCCCGGAGATGAGGAAGAGGAGAACAGCGCGGCAGACGTGCGCT
TTTGAAGCGTGCAGAATGCCGGGCCTCCGGAGGACCTTCGGGCGCCCGCCCCGCCCCTGAGCCCGCCCCT
GAGCCCGCCCCCGGACCCACCCCTTCCCAGCCTCTGAGCCCAGAAAGCGAAGGAGCAAAGCTGCTATTGG
CCGCTGCCCCAAAGGCCTACCCGCTTCCATTGCTCAGCGGTGCTGTCCATCTGCACGAGACTAGTGAGAC
GTGCTACTTCCATTTGTCACGTCCTGCACGACGCGAGCTGCGGGGCGGGGGGGAACTTCCTGACTAGGGG
AGGAGTAGAAGGTGGCGCGAAGGGGCCACCAAAGAACGGAGCCGGTTGGCGCCTACCGGTGGATGTGGAA
TGTGTGCGAGGCCAGAGGCCACTTGTGTAGCGCCAAGTGCCCAGCGGGGCTGCTAAAGCGCATGCTCCAG
ACTGCCTTGGGAAAAGCGCCTCCCCTACCCGGTTGACATTGATTATTGACTAGTTATTAATAGTAATCAA
TTACGGGGTCATTAGTTCATAGCCCATATATGGAGTTCCGCGTTACATAACTTACGGTAAATGGCCCGCC
TGGCTGACCGCCCAACGACCCCCGCCCATTGACGTCAATAATGACGTATGTTCCCATAGTAACGCCAATA
GGGACTTTCCATTGACGTCAATGGGTGGAGTATTTACGGTAAACTGCCCACTTGGCAGTACATCAAGTGT
ATCATATGCCAAGTACGCCCCCTATTGACGTCAATGACGGTAAATGGCCCGCCTGGCATTATGCCCAGTA
CATGACCTTATGGGACTTTCCTACTTGGCAGTACATCTACGTATTAGTCATCGCTATTACCATGGTGATG
CGGTTTTGGCAGTACATCAATGGGCGTGGATAGCGGTTTGACTCACGGGGATTTCCAAGTCTCCACCCCA
TTGACGTCAATGGGAGTTTGTTTTGGCACCAAAATCAACGGGACTTTCCAAAATGTCGTAACAACTCCGC
CCCATTGACGCAAATGGGCGGTAGGCGTGTACGGTGGGAGGTCTATATAAGCAGAGCTGGTTTAGTGAAC
CGTCAGATCCGCTAGAGATCCGCGGCCGCTAATACGACTCACTATAGGGAGAGCCGCCACCATGGATAAA
AAGTATTCTATTGGTTTAGCCATCGGCACTAATTCCGTTGGATGGGCTGTCATAACCGATGAATACAAAG
TACCTTCAAAGAAATTTAAGGTGTTGGGGAACACAGACCGTCATTCGATTAAAAAGAATCTTATCGGTGC
CCTCCTATTCGATAGTGGCGAAACGGCAGAGGCGACTCGCCTGAAACGAACCGCTCGGAGAAGGTATACA
CGTCGCAAGAACCGAATATGTTACTTACAAGAAATTTTTAGCAATGAGATGGCCAAAGTTGACGATTCTT
TCTTTCACCGTTTGGAAGAGTCCTTCCTTGTCGAAGAGGACAAGAAACATGAACGGCACCCCATCTTTGG
AAACATAGTAGATGAGGTGGCATATCATGAAAAGTACCCAACGATTTATCACCTCAGAAAAAAGCTAGTT
GACTCAACTGATAAAGCGGACCTGAGGTTAATCTACTTGGCTCTTGCCCATATGATAAAGTTCCGTGGGC
ACTTTCTCATTGAGGGTGATCTAAATCCGGACAACTCGGATGTCGACAAACTGTTCATCCAGTTAGTACA
AACCTATAATCAGTTGTTTGAAGAGAACCCTATAAATGCAAGTGGCGTGGATGCGAAGGCTATTCTTAGC
GCCCGCCTCTCTAAATCCCGACGGCTAGAAAACCTGATCGCACAATTACCCGGAGAGAAGAAAAATGGGT
TGTTCGGTAACCTTATAGCGCTCTCACTAGGCCTGACACCAAATTTTAAGTCGAACTTCGACTTAGCTGA
AGATGCCAAATTGCAGCTTAGTAAGGACACGTACGATGACGATCTCGACAATCTACTGGCACAAATTGGA
GATCAGTATGCGGACTTATTTTTGGCTGCCAAAAACCTTAGCGATGCAATCCTCCTATCTGACATACTGA
GAGTTAATACTGAGATTACCAAGGCGCCGTTATCCGCTTCAATGATCAAAAGGTACGATGAACATCACCA
AGACTTGACACTTCTCAAGGCCCTAGTCCGTCAGCAACTGCCTGAGAAATATAAGGAAATATTCTTTGAT
CAGTCGAAAAACGGGTACGCAGGTTATATTGACGGCGGAGCGAGTCAAGAGGAATTCTACAAGTTTATCA
AACCCATATTAGAGAAGATGGATGGGACGGAAGAGTTGCTTGTAAAACTCAATCGCGAAGATCTACTGCG
AAAGCAGCGGACTTTCGACAACGGTAGCATTCCACATCAAATCCACTTAGGCGAATTGCATGCTATACTT
AGAAGGCAGGAGGATTTTTATCCGTTCCTCAAAGACAATCGTGAAAAGATTGAGAAAATCCTAACCTTTC
GCATACCTTACTATGTGGGACCCCTGGCCCGAGGGAACTCTCGGTTCGCATGGATGACAAGAAAGTCCGA
AGAAACGATTACTCCATGGAATTTTGAGGAAGTTGTCGATAAAGGTGCGTCAGCTCAATCGTTCATCGAG
AGGATGACCAACTTTGACAAGAATTTACCGAACGAAAAAGTATTGCCTAAGCACAGTTTACTTTACGAGT
ATTTCACAGTGTACAATGAACTCACGAAAGTTAAGTATGTCACTGAGGGCATGCGTAAACCCGCCTTTCT
AAGCGGAGAACAGAAGAAAGCAATAGTAGATCTGTTATTCAAGACCAACCGCAAAGTGACAGTTAAGCAA
TTGAAAGAGGACTACTTTAAGAAAATTGAATGCTTCGATTCTGTCGAGATCTCCGGGGTAGAAGATCGAT
TTAATGCGTCACTTGGTACGTATCATGACCTCCTAAAGATAATTAAAGATAAGGACTTCCTGGATAACGA
AGAGAATGAAGATATCTTAGAAGATATAGTGTTGACTCTTACCCTCTTTGAAGATCGGGAAATGATTGAG
GAAAGACTAAAAACATACGCTCACCTGTTCGACGATAAGGTTATGAAACAGTTAAAGAGGCGTCGCTATA
CGGGCTGGGGACGATTGTCGCGGAAACTTATCAACGGGATAAGAGACAAGCAAAGTGGTAAAACTATTCT
CGATTTTCTAAAGAGCGACGGCTTCGCCAATAGGAACTTTATGCAGCTGATCCATGATGACTCTTTAACC
TTCAAAGAGGATATACAAAAGGCACAGGTTTCCGGACAAGGGGACTCATTGCACGAACATATTGCGAATC
TTGCTGGTTCGCCAGCCATCAAAAAGGGCATACTCCAGACAGTCAAAGTAGTGGATGAGCTAGTTAAGGT
CATGGGACGTCACAAACCGGAAAACATTGTAATCGAGATGGCACGCGAAAATCAAACGACTCAGAAGGGG
CAAAAAAACAGTCGAGAGCGGATGAAGAGAATAGAAGAGGGTATTAAAGAACTGGGCAGCCAGATCTTAA
AGGAGCATCCTGTGGAAAATACCCAATTGCAGAACGAGAAACTTTACCTCTATTACCTACAAAATGGAAG
GGACATGTATGTTGATCAGGAACTGGACATAAACCGTTTATCTGATTACGACGTCGATGCCATTGTACCC
CAATCCTTTTTGAAGGACGATTCAATCGACAATAAAGTGCTTACACGCTCGGATAAGAACCGAGGGAAAA
GTGACAATGTTCCAAGCGAGGAAGTCGTAAAGAAAATGAAGAACTATTGGCGGCAGCTCCTAAATGCGAA
ACTGATAACGCAAAGAAAGTTCGATAACTTAACTAAAGCTGAGAGGGGTGGCTTGTCTGAACTTGACAAG
GCCGGATTTATTAAACGTCAGCTCGTGGAAACCCGCCAAATCACAAAGCATGTTGCACAGATACTAGATT
CCCGAATGAATACGAAATACGACGAGAACGATAAGCTGATTCGGGAAGTCAAAGTAATCACTTTAAAGTC
AAAATTGGTGTCGGACTTCAGAAAGGATTTTCAATTCTATAAAGTTAGGGAGATAAATAACTACCACCAT
GCGCACGACGCTTATCTTAATGCCGTCGTAGGGACCGCACTCATTAAGAAATACCCGAAGCTAGAAAGTG
AGTTTGTGTATGGTGATTACAAAGTTTATGACGTCCGTAAGATGATCGCGAAAAGCGAACAGGAGATAGG
CAAGGCTACAGCCAAATACTTCTTTTATTCTAACATTATGAATTTCTTTAAGACGGAAATCACTCTGGCA
AACGGAGAGATACGCAAACGACCTTTAATTGAAACCAATGGGGAGACAGGTGAAATCGTATGGGATAAGG
GCCGGGACTTCGCGACGGTGAGAAAAGTTTTGTCCATGCCCCAAGTCAACATAGTAAAGAAAACTGAGGT
GCAGACCGGAGGGTTTTCAAAGGAATCGATTCTTCCAAAAAGGAATAGTGATAAGCTCATCGCTCGTAAA
AAGGACTGGGACCCGAAAAAGTACGGTGGCTTCGATAGCCCTACAGTTGCCTATTCTGTCCTAGTAGTGG
CAAAAGTTGAGAAGGGAAAATCCAAGAAACTGAAGTCAGTCAAAGAATTATTGGGGATAACGATTATGGA
GCGCTCGTCTTTTGAAAAGAACCCCATCGACTTCCTTGAGGCGAAAGGTTACAAGGAAGTAAAAAAGGAT
CTCATAATTAAACTACCAAAGTATAGTCTGTTTGAGTTAGAAAATGGCCGAAAACGGATGTTGGCTAGCG
CCGGAGAGCTTCAAAAGGGGAACGAACTCGCACTACCGTCTAAATACGTGAATTTCCTGTATTTAGCGTC
CCATTACGAGAAGTTGAAAGGTTCACCTGAAGATAACGAACAGAAGCAACTTTTTGTTGAGCAGCACAAA
CATTATCTCGACGAAATCATAGAGCAAATTTCGGAATTCAGTAAGAGAGTCATCCTAGCTGATGCCAATC
TGGACAAAGTATTAAGCGCATACAACAAGCACAGGGATAAACCCATACGTGAGCAGGCGGAAAATATTAT
CCATTTGTTTACTCTTACCAACCTCGGCGCTCCAGCCGCATTCAAGTATTTTGACACAACGATAGATCGC
AAACGATACACTTCTACCAAGGAGGTGCTAGACGCGACACTGATTCACCAATCCATCACGGGATTATATG
AAACTCGGATAGATTTGTCACAGCTTGGGGGTGACGGATCCCCCAAGAAGAAGAGGAAAGTCTCGAGCGA
CTACAAAGACCATGACGGTGATTATAAAGATCATGACATCGATTACAAGGATGACGATGACAAGGCTGCA
GGAGGCGGAGGTAGCTTCTTCTTTGATGGCAGCACCCTGGAGGGGTATTATGTGGATGATGCCTTGCAGG
GCCAGGGAGTTTACACTTACGAAGATGGGGGAGTTCTCCAGGGCACGTATGTAGACGGAGAGCTGAACGG
TCCAGCCCAGGAATATGACACAGATGGGAGACTGATCTTCAAGGGGCAGTATAAAGATAACATTCGT
[234 nt withheld, positions 6858-7091]
GATAAGTCGACTTCATCTTGCATTTCTACCAATGCTCTTCTTCCAGATCCTTATGAATCAGAAAGGGTTT
ATGTTGCTGAATCTCTTATTTCCAGTGCTGGAGAAGGACTTTTTTCAAAGGTAGCTGTGGGACCTAATAC
TGTTATGTCTTTTTATAATGGAGTTCGAATTACACACCAAGAGGTTGACAGCAGGGACTGGGCCCTTAAT
GGGAACACCCTCTCCCTTGATGAAGAAACGGTCATTGATGTGCCTGAGCCCTATAACCACGTATCCAAGT
ACTGTGCCTCCTTGGGACACAAGGCAAATGGATCCTTCACTCCAAACTGCATCTACGATATGTTTGTCCA
CCCCCGTTTTGGGCCCATCAAATGCATCCGCACCCTGAGAGCAGTGGAGGCCGATGAAGAGCTCACCGTT
GCCTATGGCTATGACCACAGCCCCCCCGGGAAGAGTGGGCCTGAAGCCCCTGAGTGGTACCAGGTGGAGC
TGAAGGCCTTCCAGGCCACCCAGCAAAAGTGAAAACCCGCTGATCAGCCTCGACTGTGCCTTCTAGTTGC
CAGCCATCTGTTGTTTGCCCCTCCCCCGTGCCTTCCTTGACCCTGGAAGGTGCCACTCCCACTGTCCTTT
CCTAATAAAATGAGGAAATTGCATCGCATTGTCTGAGTAGGTGTCATTCTATTCTGGGGGGTGGGGTGGG
GCAGGACAGCAAGGGGGAGGATTGGGAAGACAATAGCAGGCATGCTGGGGATGCGGTGGGCTCTATGGCT
TCTGAGGCGGAAAGAACCAGCTGGGGCTCGATACCGTCGACCTCTAGCTAGAGCTTGGCGTAATCATGGT
CATAGCTGTTTCCTGTGTGAAATTGTTATCCGCTCACAATTCCACACAACATACGAGCCGGAAGCATAAA
GTGTAAAGCCTAGGGTGCCTAATGAGTGAGCTAACTCACATTAATTGCGTTGCGCTCACTGCCCGCTTTC
CAGTCGGGAAACCTGTCGTGCCAGCTGCATTAATGAATCGGCCAACGCGCGGGGAGAGGCGGTTTGCGTA
TTGGGCGCTCTTCCGCTTCCTCGCTCACTGACTCGCTGCGCTCGGTCGTTCGGCTGCGGCGAGCGGTATC
AGCTCACTCAAAGGCGGTAATACGGTTATCCACAGAATCAGGGGATAACGCAGGAAAGAACATGTGAGCA
AAAGGCCAGCAAAAGGCCAGGAACCGTAAAAAGGCCGCGTTGCTGGCGTTTTTCCATAGGCTCCGCCCCC
CTGACGAGCATCACAAAAATCGACGCTCAAGTCAGAGGTGGCGAAACCCGACAGGACTATAAAGATACCA
GGCGTTTCCCCCTGGAAGCTCCCTCGTGCGCTCTCCTGTTCCGACCCTGCCGCTTACCGGATACCTGTCC
GCCTTTCTCCCTTCGGGAAGCGTGGCGCTTTCTCAATGCTCACGCTGTAGGTATCTCAGTTCGGTGTAGG
TCGTTCGCTCCAAGCTGGGCTGTGTGCACGAACCCCCCGTTCAGCCCGACCGCTGCGCCTTATCCGGTAA
CTATCGTCTTGAGTCCAACCCGGTAAGACACGACTTATCGCCACTGGCAGCAGCCACTGGTAACAGGATT
AGCAGAGCGAGGTATGTAGGCGGTGCTACAGAGTTCTTGAAGTGGTGGCCTAACTACGGCTACACTAGAA
GGACAGTATTTGGTATCTGCGCTCTGCTGAAGCCAGTTACCTTCGGAAAAAGAGTTGGTAGCTCTTGATC
CGGCAAACAAACCACCGCTGGTAGCGGTGGTTTTTTTGTTTGCAAGCAGCAGATTACGCGCAGAAAAAAA
GGATCTCAAGAAGATCCTTTGATCTTTTCTACGGGGTCTGACGCTCAGTGGAACGAAAACTCACGTTAAG
GGATTTTGGTCATGAGATTATCAAAAAGGATCTTCACCTAGATCCTTTTAAATTAAAAATGAAGTTTTAA
ATCAATCTAAAGTATATATGAGTAAACTTGGTCTGACAGTTACCAATGCTTAATCAGTGAGGCACCTATC
TCAGCGATCTGTCTATTTCGTTCATCCATAGTTGCCTGACTCCCCGTCGTGTAGATAACTACGATACGGG
AGGGCTTACCATCTGGCCCCAGTGCTGCAATGATACCGCGAGACCCACGCTCACCGGCTCCAGATTTATC
AGCAATAAACCAGCCAGCCGGAAGGGCCGAGCGCAGAAGTGGTCCTGCAACTTTATCCGCCTCCATCCAG
TCTATTAATTGTTGCCGGGAAGCTAGAGTAAGTAGTTCGCCAGTTAATAGTTTGCGCAACGTTGTTGCCA
TTGCTACAGGCATCGTGGTGTCACGCTCGTCGTTTGGTATGGCTTCATTCAGCTCCGGTTCCCAACGATC
AAGGCGAGTTACATGATCCCCCATGTTGTGCAAAAAAGCGGTTAGCTCCTTCGGTCCTCCGATCGTTGTC
AGAAGTAAGTTGGCCGCAGTGTTATCACTCATGGTTATGGCAGCACTGCATAATTCTCTTACTGTCATGC
CATCCGTAAGATGCTTTTCTGTGACTGGTGAGTACTCAACCAAGTCATTCTGAGAATAGTGTATGCGGCG
ACCGAGTTGCTCTTGCCCGGCGTCAATACGGGATAATACCGCGCCACATAGCAGAACTTTAAAAGTGCTC
ATCATTGGAAAACGTTCTTCGGGGCGAAAACTCTCAAGGATCTTACCGCTGTTGAGATCCAGTTCGATGT
AACCCACTCGTGCACCCAACTGATCTTCAGCATCTTTTACTTTCACCAGCGTTTCTGGGTGAGCAAAAAC
AGGAAGGCAAAATGCCGCAAAAAAGGGAATAAGGGCGACACGGAAATGTTGAATACTCATACTCTTCCTT
TTTCAATATTATTGAAGCATTTATCAGGGTTATTGTCTCATGAGCGGATACATATTTGAA
