Features (pLannotate 1.2.2; 19 found; start..end, strand, type, name):
    466..769     +  enhancer       CMV enhancer: human cytomegalovirus immediate early enhancer
    770..973     +  promoter       CMV promoter: human cytomegalovirus (CMV) immediate early promoter
   1015..1033    +  promoter       T7 promoter: promoter for bacteriophage T7 RNA polymerase
   1047..5150    +  CDS            Cas9 VQR: Streptococcus pyogenes Cas9 endonuclease with the D1135V/R1335Q/T1337R mutations has an altered recognition specificity for the protospacer adjacent motif (PAM) (Kleinstiver et al., 2015)
   5184..5249    +  CDS            3xFLAG: three tandem FLAG® epitope tags, followed by an enterokinase cleavage site
   5277..6215    +  CDS            SETD7 (fragment) (sequence partly withheld): SETD7_HUMAN - Also known as KIAA1717, KMT7, SET7, SET9. Experimental evidence at protein level: Swiss-Prot protein existence level 1. Histone methyltransferase that specifically monomethylates 'Lys-4' of histone H3. H3 'Lys-4' methylation represents a specific tag for epigenetic transcriptional activation. Plays a central role in the transcriptional activation of genes such as collagenase or insulin. Recruited by IPF1/PDX-1 to the insulin promoter, leading to activate transcription. Has also methyltransferase activity toward non-histone proteins such as p53/TP53, TAF10, and possibly TAF7 by re
   6240..6464    +  polyA_signal   bGH poly(A) signal: bovine growth hormone polyadenylation signal
   6468..6489    +  promoter       SV40 promoter (fragment): SV40 enhancer and early promoter
   6494..6510    +  misc_feature   MCS (fragment): pBluescript multiple cloning site
   6559..6575    -  protein_bind   lac operator: The lac repressor binds to the lac operator to inhibit transcription in E. coli. This inhibition can be relieved by adding lactose or isopropyl-β-D-thiogalactopyranoside (IPTG). lac repressor encoded by lacI
   6583..6613    -  promoter       lac promoter: promoter for the E. coli lac operon
   6628..6649    -  protein_bind   CAP binding site: CAP binding activates transcription in the presence of cAMP. E. coli catabolite activator protein
   6662..6754    -  CDS            lacI (fragment): lac repressor; lacI; The lac repressor binds to the lac operator to inhibit transcription in E. coli. This inhibition can be relieved by adding lactose or isopropyl-β-D-thiogalactopyranoside (IPTG).
   6937..7525    -  rep_origin     ori: high-copy-number ColE1/pMB1/pBR322/pUC origin of replication
   7696..8556    -  CDS            AmpR: β-lactamase; bla; confers resistance to ampicillin, carbenicillin, and related antibiotics
   8557..8661    -  promoter       AmpR promoter: bla
   8712..8833    -  polyA_signal   SV40 poly(A) signal: SV40 polyadenylation signal
   8864..9889    -  CDS            HygR: aminoglycoside phosphotransferase from E. coli; aph(4)-Ia; confers resistance to hygromycin
   9907..385     -  promoter       PGK promoter (across the origin): mouse phosphoglycerate kinase 1 promoter
>Addgene plasmid #104415 | p-dCas9-SET7-H297G-Hygro | addgene full sequence | sequence record 203185 | Addgene NGS Result
CCCCTGAGCCCGCCCCCGGACCCACCCCTTCCCAGCCTCTGAGCCCAGAAAGCGAAGGAGCAAAGCTGCT
ATTGGCCGCTGCCCCAAAGGCCTACCCGCTTCCATTGCTCAGCGGTGCTGTCCATCTGCACGAGACTAGT
GAGACGTGCTACTTCCATTTGTCACGTCCTGCACGACGCGAGCTGCGGGGCGGGGGGGAACTTCCTGACT
AGGGGAGGAGTAGAAGGTGGCGCGAAGGGGCCACCAAAGAACGGAGCCGGTTGGCGCCTACCGGTGGATG
TGGAATGTGTGCGAGGCCAGAGGCCACTTGTGTAGCGCCAAGTGCCCAGCGGGGCTGCTAAAGCGCATGC
TCCAGACTGCCTTGGGAAAAGCGCCTCCCCTACCCGGTTGACATTGATTATTGACTTGTTATTAATAGTA
ATCAATTACGGGGTCATTAGTTCATAGCCCATATGTGGAGTTCCGCGTTACATAACTTACGGTAAATGGC
CCGCCTGGCTGACCGCCCAACGACCCCCGCCCATTGACGTCAATAATGACGTATGTTCCCATAGTAACGC
CAATAGGGACTTTCCATTGACGTCAATGGGTGGAGTATTTACGGTAAACTGCCCACTTGGCAGTACATCA
AGTGTATCATATGCCAAGTACGCCCCCTATTGACGTCAATGACGGTAAATGGCCCGCCTGGCATTATGCC
CAGTACATGACCTTATGGGACTTTCCTACTTGGCAGTACATCTACGTATTAGTCATCGCTATTACCATGG
TGATGCGGTTTTGGCAGTACATCAATGGGCGTGGATAGCGGTTTGACTCACGGGGATTTCCAAGTCTCCA
CCCCATTGACGTCAATGGGAGTTTGTTTTGGCACCAAAATCAACGGGACTTTCCAAAATGTCGTAACAAC
TCCGCCCCATTGACGCAAATGGGCGGTAGGCGTGTACGGTGGGAGGTCTATATAAGCAGAGCTGGTTTAG
TGAACCGTCAGATCCGCTAGAGATCCGCGGCCGCTAATACGACTCACTATAGGGAGAGCCGCCACCATGG
ATAAAAAGTATTCTATTGGTTTAGCCATCGGCACTAATTCCGTTGGATGGGCTGTCATAACCGATGAATA
CAAAGTACCTTCAAAGAAATTTAAGGTGTTGGGGAACACAGACCGTCATTCGATTAAAAAGAATCTTATC
GGTGCCCTCCTATTCGATAGTGGCGAAACGGCAGAGGCGACTCGCCTGAAACGAACCGCTCGGAGAAGGT
ATACACGTCGCAAGAACCGAATATGTTACTTACAAGAAATTTTTAGCAATGAGATGGCCAAAGTTGACGA
TTCTTTCTTTCACCGTTTGGAAGAGTCCTTCCTTGTCGAAGAGGACAAGAAACATGAACGGCACCCCATC
TTTGGAAACATAGTAGATGAGGTGGCATATCATGAAAAGTACCCAACGATTTATCACCTCAGAAAAAAGC
TAGTTGACTCAACTGATAAAGCGGACCTGAGGTTAATCTACTTGGCTCTTGCCCATATGATAAAGTTCCG
TGGGCACTTTCTCATTGAGGGTGATCTAAATCCGGACAACTCGGATGTCGACAAACTGTTCATCCAGTTA
GTACAAACCTATAATCAGTTGTTTGAAGAGAACCCTATAAATGCAAGTGGCGTGGATGCGAAGGCTATTC
TTAGCGCCCGCCTCTCTAAATCCCGACGGCTAGAAAACCTGATCGCACAATTACCCGGAGAGAAGAAAAA
TGGGTTGTTCGGTAACCTTATAGCGCTCTCACTAGGCCTGACACCAAATTTTAAGTCGAACTTCGACTTA
GCTGAAGATGCCAAATTGCAGCTTAGTAAGGACACGTACGATGACGATCTCGACAATCTACTGGCACAAA
TTGGAGATCAGTATGCGGACTTATTTTTGGCTGCCAAAAACCTTAGCGATGCAATCCTCCTATCTGACAT
ACTGAGAGTTAATACTGAGATTACCAAGGCGCCGTTATCCGCTTCAATGATCAAAAGGTACGATGAACAT
CACCAAGACTTGACACTTCTCAAGGCCCTAGTCCGTCAGCAACTGCCTGAGAAATATAAGGAAATATTCT
TTGATCAGTCGAAAAACGGGTACGCAGGTTATATTGACGGCGGAGCGAGTCAAGAGGAATTCTACAAGTT
TATCAAACCCATATTAGAGAAGATGGATGGGACGGAAGAGTTGCTTGTAAAACTCAATCGCGAAGATCTA
CTGCGAAAGCAGCGGACTTTCGACAACGGTAGCATTCCACATCAAATCCACTTAGGCGAATTGCATGCTA
TACTTAGAAGGCAGGAGGATTTTTATCCGTTCCTCAAAGACAATCGTGAAAAGATTGAGAAAATCCTAAC
CTTTCGCATACCTTACTATGTGGGACCCCTGGCCCGAGGGAACTCTCGGTTCGCATGGATGACAAGAAAG
TCCGAAGAAACGATTACTCCATGGAATTTTGAGGAAGTTGTCGATAAAGGTGCGTCAGCTCAATCGTTCA
TCGAGAGGATGACCAACTTTGACAAGAATTTACCGAACGAAAAAGTATTGCCTAAGCACAGTTTACTTTA
CGAGTATTTCACAGTGTACAATGAACTCACGAAAGTTAAGTATGTCACTGAGGGCATGCGTAAACCCGCC
TTTCTAAGCGGAGAACAGAAGAAAGCAATAGTAGATCTGTTATTCAAGACCAACCGCAAAGTGACAGTTA
AGCAATTGAAAGAGGACTACTTTAAGAAAATTGAATGCTTCGATTCTGTCGAGATCTCCGGGGTAGAAGA
TCGATTTAATGCGTCACTTGGTACGTATCATGACCTCCTAAAGATAATTAAAGATAAGGACTTCCTGGAT
AACGAAGAGAATGAAGATATCTTAGAAGATATAGTGTTGACTCTTACCCTCTTTGAAGATCGGGAAATGA
TTGAGGAAAGACTAAAAACATACGCTCACCTGTTCGACGATAAGGTTATGAAACAGTTAAAGAGGCGTCG
CTATACGGGCTGGGGACGATTGTCGCGGAAACTTATCAACGGGATAAGAGACAAGCAAAGTGGTAAAACT
ATTCTCGATTTTCTAAAGAGCGACGGCTTCGCCAATAGGAACTTTATGCAGCTGATCCATGATGACTCTT
TAACCTTCAAAGAGGATATACAAAAGGCACAGGTTTCCGGACAAGGGGACTCATTGCACGAACATATTGC
GAATCTTGCTGGTTCGCCAGCCATCAAAAAGGGCATACTCCAGACAGTCAAAGTAGTGGATGAGCTAGTT
AAGGTCATGGGACGTCACAAACCGGAAAACATTGTAATCGAGATGGCACGCGAAAATCAAACGACTCAGA
AGGGGCAAAAAAACAGTCGAGAGCGGATGAAGAGAATAGAAGAGGGTATTAAAGAACTGGGCAGCCAGAT
CTTAAAGGAGCATCCTGTGGAAAATACCCAATTGCAGAACGAGAAACTTTACCTCTATTACCTACAAAAT
GGAAGGGACATGTATGTTGATCAGGAACTGGACATAAACCGTTTATCTGATTACGACGTCGATGCCATTG
TACCCCAATCCTTTTTGAAGGACGATTCAATCGACAATAAAGTGCTTACACGCTCGGATAAGAACCGAGG
GAAAAGTGACAATGTTCCAAGCGAGGAAGTCGTAAAGAAAATGAAGAACTATTGGCGGCAGCTCCTAAAT
GCGAAACTGATAACGCAAAGAAAGTTCGATAACTTAACTAAAGCTGAGAGGGGTGGCTTGTCTGAACTTG
ACAAGGCCGGATTTATTAAACGTCAGCTCGTGGAAACCCGCCAAATCACAAAGCATGTTGCACAGATACT
AGATTCCCGAATGAATACGAAATACGACGAGAACGATAAGCTGATTCGGGAAGTCAAAGTAATCACTTTA
AAGTCAAAATTGGTGTCGGACTTCAGAAAGGATTTTCAATTCTATAAAGTTAGGGAGATAAATAACTACC
ACCATGCGCACGACGCTTATCTTAATGCCGTCGTAGGGACCGCACTCATTAAGAAATACCCGAAGCTAGA
AAGTGAGTTTGTGTATGGTGATTACAAAGTTTATGACGTCCGTAAGATGATCGCGAAAAGCGAACAGGAG
ATAGGCAAGGCTACAGCCAAATACTTCTTTTATTCTAACATTATGAATTTCTTTAAGACGGAAATCACTC
TGGCAAACGGAGAGATACGCAAACGACCTTTAATTGAAACCAATGGGGAGACAGGTGAAATCGTATGGGA
TAAGGGCCGGGACTTCGCGACGGTGAGAAAAGTTTTGTCCATGCCCCAAGTCAACATAGTAAAGAAAACT
GAGGTGCAGACCGGAGGGTTTTCAAAGGAATCGATTCTTCCAAAAAGGAATAGTGATAAGCTCATCGCTC
GTAAAAAGGACTGGGACCCGAAAAAGTACGGTGGCTTCGATAGCCCTACAGTTGCCTATTCTGTCCTAGT
AGTGGCAAAAGTTGAGAAGGGAAAATCCAAGAAACTGAAGTCAGTCAAAGAATTATTGGGGATAACGATT
ATGGAGCGCTCGTCTTTTGAAAAGAACCCCATCGACTTCCTTGAGGCGAAAGGTTACAAGGAAGTAAAAA
AGGATCTCATAATTAAACTACCAAAGTATAGTCTGTTTGAGTTAGAAAATGGCCGAAAACGGATGTTGGC
TAGCGCCGGAGAGCTTCAAAAGGGGAACGAACTCGCACTACCGTCTAAATACGTGAATTTCCTGTATTTA
GCGTCCCATTACGAGAAGTTGAAAGGTTCACCTGAAGATAACGAACAGAAGCAACTTTTTGTTGAGCAGC
ACAAACATTATCTCGACGAAATCATAGAGCAAATTTCGGAATTCAGTAAGAGAGTCATCCTAGCTGATGC
CAATCTGGACAAAGTATTAAGCGCATACAACAAGCACAGGGATAAACCCATACGTGAGCAGGCGGAAAAT
ATTATCCATTTGTTTACTCTTACCAACCTCGGCGCTCCAGCCGCATTCAAGTATTTTGACACAACGATAG
ATCGCAAACGATACACTTCTACCAAGGAGGTGCTAGACGCGACACTGATTCACCAATCCATCACGGGATT
ATATGAAACTCGGATAGATTTGTCACAGCTTGGGGGTGACGGATCCCCCAAGAAGAAGAGGAAAGTCTCG
AGCGACTACAAAGACCATGACGGTGATTATAAAGATCATGACATCGATTACAAGGATGACGATGACAAGG
CTGCAGGAGGCGGAGGTAGCTTCTTCTTTGATGGCAGCACCCTGGAGGGGTATTATGTGGATGATGCCTT
GCAGGGCCAGGGAGTTTACACTTACGAAGATGGGGGAGTTCTCCAGGGCACGTATGTAGACGGAGAGCTG
AACGGTCCAGCCCAGGAATATGACACAGATGGGAGACTGATCTTCAAGGGGCAGTATAAAGATAACATTC
GT
[234 nt withheld, positions 5463-5696]
GATAAGTCGACTTCATCTTGCATTTCTACCAATGCTCTTCTTCCAGATCCTTATGAATCAGAAAGGGTTT
ATGTTGCTGAATCTCTTATTTCCAGTGCTGGAGAAGGACTTTTTTCAAAGGTAGCTGTGGGACCTAATAC
TGTTATGTCTTTTTATAATGGAGTTCGAATTACACACCAAGAGGTTGACAGCAGGGACTGGGCCCTTAAT
GGGAACACCCTCTCCCTTGATGAAGAAACGGTCATTGATGTGCCTGAGCCCTATAACCACGTATCCAAGT
ACTGTGCCTCCTTGGGACACAAGGCAAATGGATCCTTCACTCCAAACTGCATCTACGATATGTTTGTCCA
CCCCCGTTTTGGGCCCATCAAATGCATCCGCACCCTGAGAGCAGTGGAGGCCGATGAAGAGCTCACCGTT
GCCTATGGCTATGACCACAGCCCCCCCGGGAAGAGTGGGCCTGAAGCCCCTGAGTGGTACCAGGTGGAGC
TGAAGGCCTTCCAGGCCACCCAGCAAAAGTGAAAACCCGCTGATCAGCCTCGACTGTGCCTTCTAGTTGC
CAGCCATCTGTTGTTTGCCCCTCCCCCGTGCCTTCCTTGACCCTGGAAGGTGCCACTCCCACTGTCCTTT
CCTAATAAAATGAGGAAATTGCATCGCATTGTCTGAGTAGGTGTCATTCTATTCTGGGGGGTGGGGTGGG
GCAGGACAGCAAGGGGGAGGATTGGGAAGACAATAGCAGGCATGCTGGGGATGCGGTGGGCTCTATGGCT
TCTGAGGCGGAAAGAACCAGCTGGGGCTCGATACCGTCGACCTCTAGCTAGAGCTTGGCGTAATCATGGT
CATAGCTGTTTCCTGTGTGAAATTGTTATCCGCTCACAATTCCACACAACATACGAGCCGGAAGCATAAA
GTGTAAAGCCTAGGGTGCCTAATGAGTGAGCTAACTCACATTAATTGCGTTGCGCTCACTGCCCGCTTTC
CAGTCGGGAAACCTGTCGTGCCAGCTGCATTAATGAATCGGCCAACGCGCGGGGAGAGGCGGTTTGCGTA
TTGGGCGCTCTTCCGCTTCCTCGCTCACTGACTCGCTGCGCTCGGTCGTTCGGCTGCGGCGAGCGGTATC
AGCTCACTCAAAGGCGGTAATACGGTTATCCACAGAATCAGGGGATAACGCAGGAAAGAACATGTGAGCA
AAAGGCCAGCAAAAGGCCAGGAACCGTAAAAAGGCCGCGTTGCTGGCGTTTTTCCATAGGCTCCGCCCCC
CTGACGAGCATCACAAAAATCGACGCTCAAGTCAGAGGTGGCGAAACCCGACAGGACTATAAAGATACCA
GGCGTTTCCCCCTGGAAGCTCCCTCGTGCGCTCTCCTGTTCCGACCCTGCCGCTTACCGGATACCTGTCC
GCCTTTCTCCCTTCGGGAAGCGTGGCGCTTTCTCATAGCTCACGCTGTAGGTATCTCAGTTCGGTGTAGG
TCGTTCGCTCCAAGCTGGGCTGTGTGCACGAACCCCCCGTTCAGCCCGACCGCTGCGCCTTATCCGGTAA
CTATCGTCTTGAGTCCAACCCGGTAAGACACGACTTATCGCCACTGGCAGCAGCCACTGGTAACAGGATT
AGCAGAGCGAGGTATGTAGGCGGTGCTACAGAGTTCTTGAAGTGGTGGCCTAACTACGGCTACACTAGAA
GAACAGTATTTGGTATCTGCGCTCTGCTGAAGCCAGTTACCTTCGGAAAAAGAGTTGGTAGCTCTTGATC
CGGCAAACAAACCACCGCTGGTAGCGGTGGTTTTTTTGTTTGCAAGCAGCAGATTACGCGCAGAAAAAAA
GGATCTCAAGAAGATCCTTTGATCTTTTCTACGGGGTCTGACGCTCAGTGGAACGAAAACTCACGTTAAG
GGATTTTGGTCATGAGATTATCAAAAAGGATCTTCACCTAGATCCTTTTAAATTAAAAATGAAGTTTTAA
ATCAATCTAAAGTATATATGAGTAAACTTGGTCTGACAGTTACCAATGCTTAATCAGTGAGGCACCTATC
TCAGCGATCTGTCTATTTCGTTCATCCATAGTTGCCTGACTCCCCGTCGTGTAGATAACTACGATACGGG
AGGGCTTACCATCTGGCCCCAGTGCTGCAATGATACCGCGAGACCCACGCTCACCGGCTCCAGATTTATC
AGCAATAAACCAGCCAGCCGGAAGGGCCGAGCGCAGAAGTGGTCCTGCAACTTTATCCGCCTCCATCCAG
TCTATTAATTGTTGCCGGGAAGCTAGAGTAAGTAGTTCGCCAGTTAATAGTTTGCGCAACGTTGTTGCCA
TTGCTACAGGCATCGTGGTGTCACGCTCGTCGTTTGGTATGGCTTCATTCAGCTCCGGTTCCCAACGATC
AAGGCGAGTTACATGATCCCCCATGTTGTGCAAAAAAGCGGTTAGCTCCTTCGGTCCTCCGATCGTTGTC
AGAAGTAAGTTGGCCGCAGTGTTATCACTCATGGTTATGGCAGCACTGCATAATTCTCTTACTGTCATGC
CATCCGTAAGATGCTTTTCTGTGACTGGTGAGTACTCAACCAAGTCATTCTGAGAATAGTGTATGCGGCG
ACCGAGTTGCTCTTGCCCGGCGTCAATACGGGATAATACCGCGCCACATAGCAGAACTTTAAAAGTGCTC
ATCATTGGAAAACGTTCTTCGGGGCGAAAACTCTCAAGGATCTTACCGCTGTTGAGATCCAGTTCGATGT
AACCCACTCGTGCACCCAACTGATCTTCAGCATCTTTTACTTTCACCAGCGTTTCTGGGTGAGCAAAAAC
AGGAAGGCAAAATGCCGCAAAAAAGGGAATAAGGGCGACACGGAAATGTTGAATACTCATACTCTTCCTT
TTTCAATATTATTGAAGCATTTATCAGGGTTATTGTCTCATGAGCGGATACATATTTGAATGTATTTAGA
AAAATAAACAAATAGGGGTTCCGCGCACATTTCCCCGAAAAGTGCCACCTGACGTCGACGGGTATACAGA
CATGATAAGATACATTGATGAGTTTGGACAAACCACAACTAGAATGCAGTGAAAAAAATGCTTTATTTGT
GAAATTTGTGATGCTATTGCTTTATTTGTAACCATTATAAGCTGCAATAAACAAGTTGGGGTGGGCGAAG
AACTCTCGGCATCTACTCTATTCCTTTGCCCTCGGACGAGTGCTGGGGCGTCGGTTTCCACTATCGGCGA
GTACTTCTACACAGCCATCGGTCCAGACGGCCGCGCTTCTGCGGGCGATTTGTGTACGCCCGACAGTCCC
GGCTCCGGATCGGACGATTGCGTCGCATCGACCCTGCGCCCAAGCTGCATCATCGAAATTGCCGTCAACC
AAGCTCTGATAGAGTTGGTCAAGACCAATGCGGAGCATATACGCCCGGAGCCGCGGCGATCCTGCAAGCT
CCGGATGCCTCCGCTCGAAGTAGCGCGTCTGCTGCTCCATACAAGCCAACCACGGCCTCCAGAAGAAGAT
GTTGGCGACCTCGTATTGGGAATCCCCGAACATCGCCTCGCTCCAGTCAATGACCGCTGTTATGCGGCCA
TTGTCCGTCAGGACATTGTTGGAGCCGAAATCCGCGTGCACGAGGTGCCGGACTTCGGGGCAGTCCTCGG
CCCAAAGCATCAGCTCATCGAGAGCCTGCGCGACGGACGCACTGACGGTGTCGTCCATCACAGTTTGCCA
GTGATACACATGGGGATCAGCAATCGCGCATATGAAATCACGCCATGTAGTGTATTGACCGATTCCTTGC
GGTCCGAATGGGCCGAACCCGCTCGTCTGGCTAAGATCGGCCGCAGCGATCGCATCCATGGCCTCCGCGA
CCGGCTGCAGAACAGCGGGCAGTTCGGTTTCAGGCAGGTCTTGCAACGTGACACCCTGTGCACGGCGGGA
GATGCAATAGGTCAGGCTCTCGCTGAATTCCCCAATGTCAAGCACTTCCGGAATCGGGAGCGCGGCCGAT
GCAAAGTGCCGATAAACATAACGATCTTTGTAGAAACCATCGGCGCAGCTATTTACCCGCAGGACATATC
CACGCCCTCCTACATCGAAGCTGAAAGCACGAGATTCTTCGCCCTCCGAGAGCTGCATCAGGTCGGAGAC
GCTGTCGAACTTTTCGATCAGAAACTTCTCGACAGACGTCGCGGTGAGTTCAGGCTTTTTCATGGTGGCG
GGATGCAGGTCGAAAGGCCCGGAGATGAGGAAGAGGAGAACAGCGCGGCAGACGTGCGCTTTTGAAGCGT
GCAGAATGCCGGGCCTCCGGAGGACCTTCGGGCGCCCGCCCCGCCCCTGAGCCCG
